>Addgene plasmid #218751 | pAAV-hSyn-ConVERGD-ConFoff-eGFP-W3SL | addgene full sequence | sequence record 432138 | Addgene NGS Result
ATTGGGATCCAATCCTGCAGGCAGCTGCGCGCTCGCTCGCTCACTGAGGCCGCCCGGGCGTCGGGCGACC
TTTGGTCGCCCGGCCTCAGTGAGCGAGCGAGCGCGCAGAGAGGGAGTGGCCAACTCCATCACTAGGGGTT
CCTGCGGCCGCAGATGCTGCACGGGCCCGCGATCGCAGTGCAAGTGGGTTTTAGGACCAGGATGAGGCGG
GGTGGGGGTGCCTACCTGACGACCGACCCCGACCCACTGGACAAGCACCCAACCCCCATTCCCCAAATTG
CGCATCCCCTATCAGAGAGGGGGAGGGGAAACAGGATGCGGCGAGGCGCGTGCGCACTGCCAGCTTCAGC
ACCGCGGACAGTGCCTTCGCCCCCGCCTGGCGGCGCGCGCCACCGCCGCCTCAGCACTGAAGGCGCGCTG
ACGTCACTCGCCGGTCCCCCGCAAACTCCCCTTCCCGGCCACCTTGGTCGCGTCCGCGCCGCCGCCGGCC
CAGCCGGACCGCACCACGCGAGGCGCGAGATAGGGGGGCACGGGCGCGACCATCTGCGCTGCGGCGCCGG
CGACTCAGCGCTGCCTCAGTCTGCGGTGGGCAGCGGAGGAGTCGTGTCGTGCCTGAGAGCGCAGGGTACC
GCTAGCATAACTTCGTATAGGATACTTTATACGAAGTTATGTAGCTGGAGCAATTTGAAAAGATTGTTGT
ATTACCTCTAGCTGCGCTTAATAACTTCGTATAGTATACCTTATACGAAGTTATGTCGACCTTAAGGAAG
TTCCTATTCTCTAGAAAGTATAGGAACTTCGCAGAATGGTAGCTGGATTGTAGCTGCTATTAGCAATATG
AAACCTCTTAGAAGTTCCTATTCTTCAAAAGGTATAGGAACTTCTTTCTTTCTTTGCGCGTCCTGGATTC
GCGGAAACGCGTACATCCAGCTGACGAGTCCCAAATAGGACGAAACGCGCTTTTCTTTTTGTTTTTGAAG
TTCCTATACTTTCTAGAGAATAGGAACTTCTAAGCAGACAATCTTGTAATACATCAGCAGCTAGTAGATT
GCTCCAGCTAGAAGTTCCTATACCTTTTGAAGAATAGGAACTTCGAATTCATGCATGCTTACTTGTACAG
CTCGTCCATGCCGAGAGTGATCCCGGCGGCGGTCACGAACTCCAGCAGGACCATGTGATCGCGCTTCTCG
TTGGGGTCTTTGCTCAGGGCGGACTGGGTGCTCAGGTAGTGGTTGTCGGGCAGCAGCACGGGGCCGTCGC
CGATGGGGGTGTTCTGCTGGTAGTGGTCGGCGAGCTGCACGCTGCCGTCCTCGATGTTGTGGCGGATCTT
GAAGTTCACCTTGATGCCGTTCTTCTGCTTGTCGGCCATGATATAGACGTTGTGGCTGTTGTAGTTGTAC
TCCAGCTTGTGCCCCAGGATGTTGCCGTCCTCCTTGAAGTCGATGCCCTTCAGCTCGATGCGGTTCACCA
GGGTGTCGCCCTCGAACTTCACCTCGGCGCGGGTCTTGTAGTTGCCGTCGTCCTTGAAGAAGATGGTGCG
CTCCTGGACGTAGCCTTCGGGCATGGCGGACTTGAAGAAGTCGTGCTGCTTCATGTGGTCGGGGTAGCGG
CTGAAGCACTGCACGCCGTAGGTCAGGGTGGTCACGAGGGTGGGCCAGGGCACGGGCAGCTTGCCGGTGG
TGCAGATGAACTTCAGGGTCAGCTTGCCGTAGGTGGCATCGCCCTCGCCCTCGCCGGACACGCTGAACTT
GTGGCCGTTTACGTCGCCGTCCAGCTCGACCAGGATGGGCACCACCCCGGTGAACAGCTCCTCGCCCTTG
CTCACCATGGTGGCACTAGTACCGGTCTCGAGATAACTTCGTATAAAGTATCCTATACGAAGTTATTTGC
CTTAACCCAGAAATTATCACTGTTATTCTTTAGATAGGTGCAAAGAATAACTTCGTATAAGGTATACTAT
ACGAAGTTATCGTACGAAGCTTTCTAGAGCTTAGCCGATTCGATATTCGATGCCCGAGATAATCAACCTC
TGGATTACAAAATTTGTGAAAGATTGACTGGTATTCTTAACTATGTTGCTCCTTTTACGCTATGTGGATA
CGCTGCTTTAATGCCTTTGTATCATGCTATTGCTTCCCGTATGGCTTTCATTTTCTCCTCCTTGTATAAA
TCCTGGTTAGTTCTTGCCACGGCGGAACTCATCGCCGCCTGCCTTGCCCGCTGCTGGACAGGGGCTCGGC
TGTTGGGCACTGACAATTCCGTGGTGTTTATTTGTGAAATTTGTGATGCTATTGCTTTATTTGTAACCAT
CTAGCTTTATTTGTGAAATTTGTGATGCTATTGCTTTATTTGTAACCATTATAAGCTGCAATAAACAAGT
TAACAACAACAATTGCATTCATTTTATGTTTCAGGTTCAGGGGGAGATGTGGGAGGTTTTTTAAAGCGGC
CGGTAACCGGAGCTCCAGGAACCCCTAGTGATGGAGTTGGCCACTCCCTCTCTGCGCGCTCGCTCGCTCA
CTGAGGCCGGGCGACCAAAGGTCGCCCGACGCCCGGGCTTTGCCCGGGCGGCCTCAGTGAGCGAGCGAGC
GCGCAGCTGCCTGCAGGATTGGATCCCAATGGCGCGCCGAGCTTGGCGTAATCATGGTCATAGCTGTTTC
CTGTGTGAAATTGTTATCCGCTCACAATTCCACACAACATACGAGCCGGAAGCATAAAGTGTAAAGCCTG
GGGTGCCTAATGAGTGAGCTAACTCACATTAATTGCGTTGCGCTCACTGCCCGCTTTCCAGTCGGGAAAC
CTGTCGTGCCAGCTGCATTAATGAATCGGCCAACGCGCGGGGAGAGGCGGTTTGCGTATTGGGCGCTCTT
CCGCTTCCTCGCTCACTGACTCGCTGCGCTCGGTCGTTCGGCTGCGGCGAGCGGTATCAGCTCACTCAAA
GGCGGTAATACGGTTATCCACAGAATCAGGGGATAACGCAGGAAAGAACATGTGAGCAAAAGGCCAGCAA
AAGGCCAGGAACCGTAAAAAGGCCGCGTTGCTGGCGTTTTTCCATAGGCTCCGCCCCCCTGACGAGCATC
ACAAAAATCGACGCTCAAGTCAGAGGTGGCGAAACCCGACAGGACTATAAAGATACCAGGCGTTTCCCCC
TGGAAGCTCCCTCGTGCGCTCTCCTGTTCCGACCCTGCCGCTTACCGGATACCTGTCCGCCTTTCTCCCT
TCGGGAAGCGTGGCGCTTTCTCATAGCTCACGCTGTAGGTATCTCAGTTCGGTGTAGGTCGTTCGCTCCA
AGCTGGGCTGTGTGCACGAACCCCCCGTTCAGCCCGACCGCTGCGCCTTATCCGGTAACTATCGTCTTGA
GTCCAACCCGGTAAGACACGACTTATCGCCACTGGCAGCAGCCACTGGTAACAGGATTAGCAGAGCGAGG
TATGTAGGCGGTGCTACAGAGTTCTTGAAGTGGTGGCCTAACTACGGCTACACTAGAAGAACAGTATTTG
GTATCTGCGCTCTGCTGAAGCCAGTTACCTTCGGAAAAAGAGTTGGTAGCTCTTGATCCGGCAAACAAAC
CACCGCTGGTAGCGGTGGTTTTTTTGTTTGCAAGCAGCAGATTACGCGCAGAAAAAAAGGATCTCAAGAA
GATCCTTTGATCTTTTCTACGGGGTCTGACGCTCAGTGGAACGAAAACTCACGTTAAGGGATTTTGGTCA
TGAGATTATCAAAAAGGATCTTCACCTAGATCCTTTTAAATTAAAAATGAAGTTTTAAATCAATCTAAAG
TATATATGAGTAAACTTGGTCTGACAGTTACCAATGCTTAATCAGTGAGGCACCTATCTCAGCGATCTGT
CTATTTCGTTCATCCATAGTTGCCTGACTCCCCGTCGTGTAGATAACTACGATACGGGAGGGCTTACCAT
CTGGCCCCAGTGCTGCAATGATACCGCGAGAACCACGCTCACCGGCTCCAGATTTATCAGCAATAAACCA
GCCAGCCGGAAGGGCCGAGCGCAGAAGTGGTCCTGCAACTTTATCCGCCTCCATCCAGTCTATTAATTGT
TGCCGGGAAGCTAGAGTAAGTAGTTCGCCAGTTAATAGTTTGCGCAACGTTGTTGCCATTGCTACAGGCA
TCGTGGTGTCACGCTCGTCGTTTGGTATGGCTTCATTCAGCTCCGGTTCCCAACGATCAAGGCGAGTTAC
ATGATCCCCCATGTTGTGCAAAAAAGCGGTTAGCTCCTTCGGTCCTCCGATCGTTGTCAGAAGTAAGTTG
GCCGCAGTGTTATCACTCATGGTTATGGCAGCACTGCATAATTCTCTTACTGTCATGCCATCCGTAAGAT
GCTTTTCTGTGACTGGTGAGTACTCAACCAAGTCATTCTGAGAATAGTGTATGCGGCGACCGAGTTGCTC
TTGCCCGGCGTCAATACGGGATAATACCGCGCCACATAGCAGAACTTTAAAAGTGCTCATCATTGGAAAA
CGTTCTTCGGGGCGAAAACTCTCAAGGATCTTACCGCTGTTGAGATCCAGTTCGATGTAACCCACTCGTG
CACCCAACTGATCTTCAGCATCTTTTACTTTCACCAGCGTTTCTGGGTGAGCAAAAACAGGAAGGCAAAA
TGCCGCAAAAAAGGGAATAAGGGCGACACGGAAATGTTGAATACTCATACTCTTCCTTTTTCAATATTAT
TGAAGCATTTATCAGGGTTATTGTCTCATGAGCGGATACATATTTGAATGTATTTAGAAAAATAAACAAA
TAGGGGTTCCGCGCACATTTCCCCGAAAAGTGCCACCTGACGTCTAAGAAACCATTATTATCATGACATT
AACCTATAAAAATAGGCGTATCACGAGGCCCTTTTGTCTCGCGCGTTTCGGTGATGACGGTGAAAACCTC
TGACACATGCAGCTCCCGGAGACTGTCACAGCTTGTCTGTAAGCGGATGCCGGGAGCAGACAAGCCCGTC
AGGGCGCGTCAGCGGGTGTTGGCGGGTGTCGGGGCTGGCTTAACTATGCGGCATCAGAGCAGATTGTACT
GAGAGTGCACCATATGCGGTGTGAAATACCGCACAGATGCGTAAGGAGAAAATACCGCATCAGGCGCCAT
TCGCCATTCAGGCTGCGCAACTGTTGGGAAGGGCGATCGGTGCGGGCCTCTTCGCTATTACGCCAGCTGG
CGAAAGGGGGATGTGCTGCAAGGCGATTAAGTTGGGTAACGCCAGGGTTTTCCCAGTCACGACGTTGTAA
AACGACGGCCAGTGAATTGACGCGT
Features (pLannotate 1.2.2; 28 found; start..end, strand, type, name):
     25..52      +  repeat_region  AAV2 ITR (fragment): inverted terminal repeat of adeno-associated virus serotype 2 inverted
     81..108     +  repeat_region  AAV2 ITR (fragment): inverted terminal repeat of adeno-associated virus serotype 2 inverted
    177..624     +  promoter       hSyn promoter: human synapsin I promoter; confers neuron-specific expression (Kügler et al., 2003)
    637..670     +  protein_bind   lox2272: Cre-mediated recombination occurs in the 8-bp core sequence (GGATACTT). lox2272 sites are compatible with each other, but incompatible with loxP or loxN sites (Lee and Saito, 1988). Cre recombinase
    721..754     +  protein_bind   loxN: Cre-mediated recombination occurs in the 8-bp core sequence (GTATACCT). loxN sites are compatible with each other, but incompatible with loxP or lox2272 sites. Cre recombinase
    767..800     +  protein_bind   FRT (minimal): supports FLP-mediated excision but not integration (Turan and Bode, 2011) FLP recombinase from the Saccharomyces cerevisiae 2μ plasmid
    801..850     -  intron         β-globin intron (fragment): internally truncated intron from human β-globin
    924..973     +  ncRNA          Hammerhead 1: Accession: RF00163 - Hammerhead ribozyme (type I)
    977..1010    -  protein_bind   FRT (minimal): supports FLP-mediated excision but not integration (Turan and Bode, 2011) FLP recombinase from the Saccharomyces cerevisiae 2μ plasmid
   1109..1828    -  CDS            EGFP: the original enhanced GFP (Yang et al., 1996) mammalian codon-optimized
   1853..1886    -  protein_bind   lox2272: Cre-mediated recombination occurs in the 8-bp core sequence (GGATACTT). lox2272 sites are compatible with each other, but incompatible with loxP or loxN sites (Lee and Saito, 1988). Cre recombinase
   1887..1936    -  intron         β-globin intron (fragment): internally truncated intron from human β-globin
   1937..1970    -  protein_bind   loxN: Cre-mediated recombination occurs in the 8-bp core sequence (GTATACCT). loxN sites are compatible with each other, but incompatible with loxP or lox2272 sites. Cre recombinase
   2021..2178    +  misc_feature   WPRE (fragment): woodchuck hepatitis virus posttranscriptional regulatory element
   2184..2268    +  misc_feature   WPRE (fragment): woodchuck hepatitis virus posttranscriptional regulatory element
   2267..2310    -  polyA_signal   SV40 poly(A) signal (fragment): SV40 polyadenylation signal
   2314..2381    -  polyA_signal   SV40 poly(A) signal (fragment): SV40 polyadenylation signal
   2467..2607    +  repeat_region  AAV2 ITR: inverted terminal repeat of adeno-associated virus serotype 2 inverted
   2671..2687    -  protein_bind   lac operator: The lac repressor binds to the lac operator to inhibit transcription in E. coli. This inhibition can be relieved by adding lactose or isopropyl-β-D-thiogalactopyranoside (IPTG). lac repressor encoded by lacI
   2695..2725    -  promoter       lac promoter: promoter for the E. coli lac operon
   2740..2761    -  protein_bind   CAP binding site: CAP binding activates transcription in the presence of cAMP. E. coli catabolite activator protein
   2774..2866    -  CDS            lacI (fragment): lac repressor; lacI; The lac repressor binds to the lac operator to inhibit transcription in E. coli. This inhibition can be relieved by adding lactose or isopropyl-β-D-thiogalactopyranoside (IPTG).
   3049..3637    -  rep_origin     ori: high-copy-number ColE1/pMB1/pBR322/pUC origin of replication
   3808..4668    -  CDS            AmpR: β-lactamase; bla; confers resistance to ampicillin, carbenicillin, and related antibiotics
   4669..4773    -  promoter       AmpR promoter: bla
   4868..4903    +  CDS            rop (fragment): Rop protein, which maintains plasmids at low copy number; rop
   5005..5104    +  misc_feature   bom (fragment): basis of mobility region from pBR322
   5110..5267    -  CDS            lacZα (fragment): LacZα fragment of β-galactosidase; lacZ fragment
