[The description below was written by a language model from this plasmid's Addgene catalogue record and pLannotate feature annotations shown in this document.]
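Description:
pAAV-hSyn-ConVERGD-ConFoff-eGFP-W3SL is an AAV transfer plasmid (pAAV backbone, about 5.3 kb) designed to give neuron-restricted eGFP expression only in cells that contain Cre but not Flp, a "Cre NOT Flp" subtractive intersectional logic delivered from a single vector. It is propagated in E. coli using a ColE1/pUC-type origin and ampicillin resistance (AmpR). The catalogue lists it as low copy, and the use of a recombination-deficient strain reflects the instability typical of ITR-containing plasmids. The backbone also carries remnants of lac regulatory elements, lacZα, rop and bom. AAV2 inverted terminal repeats flank the expression cassette for packaging into recombinant AAV. The 3′ ITR is annotated in full, whereas only short fragments are detected for the 5′ ITR.

Between the ITRs, the human synapsin I promoter drives a cassette in which the EGFP coding sequence lies in the antisense orientation, bracketed by oppositely oriented pairs of lox2272 and loxN sites. This is a double-inverted (DIO/FLEx-style) arrangement, so Cre flips the reporter into the sense orientation and locks it there. Within the floxed region sits a module containing a hammerhead ribozyme and a β-globin intron fragment, bounded by two minimal FRT sites in opposing orientation, so Flp would invert this segment. A second intron fragment lies between the downstream lox sites. The annotation suggests that ribozyme orientation and split intron pieces determine whether the transcript survives, with Flp activity switching the ribozyme into a state that destroys the eGFP message. The exact mechanism is not spelled out in the record. The cassette ends in W3SL, a compact element combining a truncated WPRE with a short SV40 polyadenylation signal to save packaging capacity. It is used to label neuronal subpopulations defined by recombinase combinations.
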