Addgene plasmid #218751: pAAV-hSyn-ConVERGD-ConFoff-eGFP-W3SL
Purpose: Provides NOT intersectional (Cre NOT Flp) expression of eGFP
Depositing lab: Lindsay Schwarz. Depositing organization: St. Jude Children's Research Hospital. Publication: A Novel Single Vector Intersectional AAV Strategy for Interrogating Cellular Diversity and Brain Function. Hughes AC, Pollard BG, Xu B, Gammons JW, Chapman P, Bikoff JB, Schwarz LA. bioRxiv. 2023 Feb 8:2023.02.07.527312. doi: 10.1101/2023.02.07.527312. Preprint. PubMed 36798174.
Backbone
  Vector backbone: pAAV
  Backbone manufacturer: Azenta Life Sciences
  Vector type: AAV
Growth in bacteria
  Bacterial resistance: Ampicillin, 100 μg/mL
  Growth temperature: 30°C
  Growth strain: NEB Stable
  Copy number: Low Copy
Gene/Insert
  Gene/Insert name: eGFP
  Species: Synthetic
  Promoter: hSyn
  Cloning method: Other
Terms and licenses: Academic/Nonprofit Terms; Industry Terms: Not Available to Industry
Depositor comments: Please visit https://doi.org/10.1101/2023.02.07.527312 for bioRxiv preprint.
How to cite: pAAV-hSyn-ConVERGD-ConFoff-eGFP-W3SL was a gift from Lindsay Schwarz (Addgene plasmid # 218751 ; http://n2t.net/addgene:218751 ; RRID:Addgene_218751)
